>Addgene plasmid #119845 | mVenus-proα1(I) | depositor full sequence | sequence record 227708 | mVenus-proα1(I) sequence 10506 bps
GACGGATCGGGAGATCTCCCGATCCCCTATGGTGCACTCTCAGTACAATCTGCTCTGATGCCGCATAGTT
AAGCCAGTATCTGCTCCCTGCTTGTGTGTTGGAGGTCGCTGAGTAGTGCGCGAGCAAAATTTAAGCTACA
ACAAGGCAAGGCTTGACCGACAATTGCATGAAGAATCTGCTTAGGGTTAGGCGTTTTGCGCTGCTTCGCG
ATGTACGGGCCAGATATACGCGTTGACATTGATTATTGACTAGTTATTAATAGTAATCAATTACGGGGTC
ATTAGTTCATAGCCCATATATGGAGTTCCGCGTTACATAACTTACGGTAAATGGCCCGCCTGGCTGACCG
CCCAACGACCCCCGCCCATTGACGTCAATAATGACGTATGTTCCCATAGTAACGCCAATAGGGACTTTCC
ATTGACGTCAATGGGTGGAGTATTTACGGTAAACTGCCCACTTGGCAGTACATCAAGTGTATCATATGCC
AAGTACGCCCCCTATTGACGTCAATGACGGTAAATGGCCCGCCTGGCATTATGCCCAGTACATGACCTTA
TGGGACTTTCCTACTTGGCAGTACATCTACGTATTAGTCATCGCTATTACCATGGTGATGCGGTTTTGGC
AGTACATCAATGGGCGTGGATAGCGGTTTGACTCACGGGGATTTCCAAGTCTCCACCCCATTGACGTCAA
TGGGAGTTTGTTTTGGCACCAAAATCAACGGGACTTTCCAAAATGTCGTAACAACTCCGCCCCATTGACG
CAAATGGGCGGTAGGCGTGTACGGTGGGAGGTCTATATAAGCAGAGCTCTCTGGCTAACTAGAGAACCCA
CTGCTTACTGGCTTATCGAAATTAATACGACTCACTATAGGGAGACCCAAGCTGGCTAGCGTTTAAACTT
AAGCTTATGTCTAGGGTCTAGACATGTTCAGCTTTGTGGACCTCCGGCTCCTGCTCCTCTTAGGGGCCAC
TGCCCTCCTGACGCATGGCCAAGAAGATATCGTGAGCAAGGGCGAGGAGCTGTTCACCGGGGTGGTGCCC
ATCCTGGTCGAGCTGGACGGCGACGTAAACGGCCACAAGTTCAGCGTGTCCGGCGAGGGCGAGGGCGATG
CCACCTACGGCAAGCTGACCCTGAAGCTGATCTGCACCACCGGCAAGCTGCCCGTGCCCTGGCCCACCCT
CGTGACCACCCTGGGCTACGGCCTGCAGTGCTTCGCCCGCTACCCCGACCACATGAAGCAGCACGACTTC
TTCAAGTCCGCCATGCCCGAAGGCTACGTCCAGGAGCGCACCATCTTCTTCAAGGACGACGGCAACTACA
AGACCCGCGCCGAGGTGAAGTTCGAGGGCGACACCCTGGTGAACCGCATCGAGCTGAAGGGCATCGACTT
CAAGGAGGACGGCAACATCCTGGGGCACAAGCTGGAGTACAACTACAACAGCCACAACGTCTATATCACC
GCCGACAAGCAGAAGAACGGCATCAAGGCCAACTTCAAGATCCGCCACAACATCGAGGACGGCGGCGTGC
AGCTCGCCGACCACTACCAGCAGAACACCCCCATCGGCGACGGCCCCGTGCTGCTGCCCGACAACCACTA
CCTGAGCTACCAGTCCAAGCTGAGCAAAGACCCCAACGAGAAGCGCGATCACATGGTCCTGCTGGAGTTC
GTGACCGCCGCCGGGATCACTCTCGGCATGGACGAGCTGTACGAGTCAGAAGATGTAGGAGTCGAGGGAC
CCAAGGGAGACCCTGGCCCCCAAGGCCCAAGGGGACCCGTTGGCCCCCCTGGACGAGATGGCATCCCTGG
ACAGCCTGGACTTCCTGGTCCTCCTGGTCCCCCTGGGCCCCCCGGACCCCCTGGCCTTGGAGGAAACTTT
GCTTCCCAGATGTCCTATGGCTATGATGAAAAATCAGCTGGAGTTTCCGTGCCTGGCCCCATGGGTCCTT
CTGGTCCTCGTGGTCTCCCTGGCCCCCCTGGTGCACCTGGTCCACAAGGTTTCCAAGGCCCCCCTGGTGA
ACCTGGCGAGCCTGGCGGTTCAGGTCCAATGGGTCCCCGAGGTCCCCCTGGCCCTCCTGGCAAGAATGGA
GATGATGGGGAAGCTGGCAAGCCCGGCCGTCCTGGTGAGCGTGGACCTCCTGGACCTCAGGGTGCTCGTG
GATTGCCTGGAACAGCTGGCCTCCCTGGAATGAAGGGACACCGAGGCTTCAGTGGTTTGGATGGTGCCAA
AGGAGATGCTGGTCCTGCTGGTCCTAAGGGAGAGCCCGGCAGTCCTGGTGAAAACGGAGCTCCTGGCCAG
ATGGGTCCCCGAGGTCTGCCCGGTGAGAGAGGTCGCCCTGGACCTCCTGGCACTGCTGGTGCTCGCGGTA
ACGATGGTGCTGTTGGTGCTGCTGGACCCCCTGGTCCCACCGGCCCCACTGGCCCTCCTGGCTTCCCTGG
TGCAGTTGGTGCTAAGGGTGAAGCTGGTCCCCAAGGAGCTAGAGGCTCTGAAGGTCCCCAGGGTGTGCGT
GGTGAGCCCGGACCCCCTGGCCCTGCTGGTGCTGCCGGCCCTGCTGGAAACCCTGGTGCTGATGGACAAC
CTGGCGCTAAAGGTGCCAATGGTGCTCCTGGTATTGCTGGTGCTCCTGGCTTCCCTGGTGCCCGAGGCCC
CTCTGGACCCCAGGGCCCCAGCGGCCCTCCAGGTCCCAAGGGTAACAGTGGTGAACCTGGTGCTCCTGGC
AACAAAGGAGACACTGGTGCCAAAGGAGAACCCGGTGCTACTGGAGTTCAAGGTCCCCCAGGCCCTGCCG
GAGAAGAAGGAAAACGAGGAGCCCGTGGTGAGCCTGGACCTTCCGGACTGCCTGGACCTCCTGGCGAGCG
TGGTGGACCTGGTAGCCGTGGTTTCCCTGGTGCTGATGGTGTTGCTGGCCCCAAGGGTCCTTCCGGTGAA
CGTGGTGCTCCCGGACCTGCTGGTCCCAAAGGTTCTCCTGGTGAAGCTGGTCGCCCCGGTGAAGCTGGTC
TCCCTGGTGCCAAGGGTCTCACTGGCAGTCCTGGCAGCCCTGGTCCTGATGGCAAAACCGGCCCCCCTGG
TCCCGCTGGTCAAGATGGTCGCCCTGGACCCGCAGGTCCTCCTGGAGCCCGTGGCCAGGCTGGTGTGATG
GGATTCCCTGGACCTAAGGGTACCGCTGGAGAACCTGGAAAGGCTGGAGAGCGAGGCCTTCCCGGACCCC
CTGGCGCTGTTGGTCCTGCTGGCAAAGATGGAGAAGCTGGAGCTCAGGGAGCCCCTGGCCCTGCTGGTCC
TGCTGGTGAGAGAGGTGAACAAGGTCCCGCTGGCTCCCCTGGATTCCAGGGTCTTCCTGGTCCTGCCGGT
CCTCCTGGTGAAGCAGGCAAGCCTGGTGAACAGGGTGTTCCTGGAGACCTTGGTGCCCCTGGACCCTCTG
GCGCAAGAGGCGAGAGAGGTTTCCCTGGTGAACGTGGTGTTCAAGGTCCCCCAGGTCCTGCTGGTCCCCG
AGGAAACAATGGTGCCCCCGGCAACGATGGTGCCAAGGGTGATACTGGTGCCCCCGGAGCTCCCGGTAGC
CAGGGTGCCCCCGGTCTTCAGGGAATGCCTGGTGAACGTGGTGCAGCTGGTCTTCCAGGTCCTAAGGGTG
ACAGAGGTGATGCTGGTCCCAAAGGTGCTGATGGTTCTCCTGGTAAAGATGGTGCCCGTGGTCTGACTGG
TCCCATTGGTCCTCCTGGCCCTGCTGGTGCCCCTGGTGACAAGGGTGAAGCTGGTCCCAGTGGTCCTCCC
GGTCCCACCGGAGCCCGTGGTGCTCCCGGAGACCGTGGTGAGGCTGGTCCCCCTGGTCCTGCTGGCTTTG
CCGGCCCCCCTGGTGCTGATGGCCAACCTGGTGCGAAAGGTGAACCTGGTGATACTGGTGTTAAAGGTGA
TGCTGGTCCTCCTGGCCCTGCTGGTCCTGCTGGACCCCCCGGCCCCATTGGTAACGTTGGTGCTCCTGGA
CCCAAAGGTCCTCGTGGTGCTGCTGGTCCCCCTGGTGCTACTGGCTTCCCTGGTGCTGCTGGCCGTGTCG
GTCCCCCTGGTCCCTCTGGAAATGCTGGACCCCCTGGCCCTCCCGGTCCCGTTGGCAAAGAAGGGGGCAA
AGGTCCCCGTGGTGAGACTGGCCCTGCTGGACGTCCTGGTGAAGTTGGTCCCCCAGGTCCCCCCGGTCCT
GCTGGTGAGAAAGGATCTCCTGGTGCTGATGGACCTGCTGGCTCTCCTGGTACCCCTGGACCTCAGGGTA
TTGCTGGACAACGTGGTGTGGTCGGTCTTCCCGGTCAGAGAGGAGAAAGAGGCTTCCCTGGTCTTCCTGG
CCCCTCTGGTGAACCTGGCAAACAAGGTCCTTCTGGATCAAGTGGTGAACGCGGTCCCCCTGGCCCCATG
GGGCCCCCTGGATTGGCTGGTCCCCCTGGTGAATCTGGACGTGAGGGATCCCCTGGTGCTGAAGGCTCCC
CTGGAAGGGATGGTGCTCCCGGGGCCAAGGGTGACCGTGGTGAGACTGGCCCTGCTGGCCCCCCTGGTGC
CCCTGGTGCTCCCGGTGCTCCCGGCCCTGTTGGTCCCGCTGGCAAGAATGGCGATCGTGGTGAGACTGGT
CCTGCTGGTCCTGCTGGTCCCATTGGCCCTGCTGGTGCCCGTGGCCCTGCTGGACCCCAAGGCCCCCGTG
GTGACAAGGGTGAGACAGGCGAACAAGGTGACAGAGGCATAAAGGGTCATCGTGGCTTCTCTGGTCTCCA
GGGTCCTCCTGGTTCTCCTGGTTCTCCTGGTGAACAAGGCCCCTCTGGAGCTTCAGGTCCTGCAGGCCCC
CGGGGTCCCCCTGGCTCTGCTGGTTCTCCTGGCAAAGACGGACTCAACGGTCTCCCTGGCCCCATTGGTC
CCCCTGGTCCTCGAGGTCGCACTGGTGACAGCGGCCCTGCTGGTCCCCCCGGCCCTCCTGGACCCCCTGG
CCCTCCTGGACCTCCCAGTGGCGGTTATGACTTCAGCTTCCTGCCTCAGCCACCTCAAGAGAAGTCTCAA
GATGGTGGCCGCTACTACCGGGCCGATGATGCTAACGTGGTTCGTGACCGTGACCTTGAGGTGGACACCA
CCCTCAAGAGCCTGAGTCAGCAGATTGAGAACATCCGCAGCCCCGAAGGCAGCCGCAAGAACCCTGCCCG
CACATGCCGCGACCTCAAGATGTGCCACTCTGACTGGAAGAGCGGAGAGTACTGGATCGACCCTAACCAA
GGCTGCAACCTGGACGCCATCAAGGTCTACTGCAACATGGAGACAGGTCAGACCTGTGTGTTCCCTACTC
AGCCGTCTGTGCCTCAGAAGAACTGGTACATCAGCCCGAACCCCAAGGAAAAGAAGCACGTCTGGTTTGG
AGAGAGCATGACCGATGGATTCCCGTTCGAGTACGGAAGCGAGGGCTCCGACCCCGCCGATGTCGCTATC
CAGCTGACCTTCCTGCGCCTAATGTCCACCGAGGCCTCCCAGAACATCACCTATCACTGCAAGAACAGCG
TAGCCTACATGGACCAGCAGACTGGCAACCTCAAGAAGGCCCTGCTCCTCCAGGGATCCAACGAGATCGA
GCTCAGAGGCGAAGGCAACAGTCGCTTCACCTACAGCACCCTTGTGGACGGCTGCACGAGTCACACCGGA
ACTTGGGGCAAGACAGTCATCGAATACAAAACCACCAAGACCTCCCGCCTGCCCATCATCGATGTGGCTC
CCTTGGACATTGGTGCCCCAGACCAGGAATTCGGACTAGACATTGGCCCTGCCTGCTTCGTGTAAACTCC
CTCCACCCCAATCTGGTTCCCTCCCACCCAGCCCACTTTTCCCCAACCCTGGAAACAGACGAACAACCCA
AACTCAATTTCCCCCAAAAGCCAAAAATATGGGAGATAATTTCACATGGACTTTGGAAAACATTTTTTTT
CCTTTGCATTCACCTTTCAAACTTAGTTTTTACCTTTGACCAACTGAACGTGACCAAAAACCAAAAGTGC
ATTCAACCTTACCAAAAAAGAAAAAAAAAAAAAAAGCGGCCGCTCGAGTCTAGAGGGCCCGTTTAAACCC
GCTGATCAGCCTCGACTGTGCCTTCTAGTTGCCAGCCATCTGTTGTTTGCCCCTCCCCCGTGCCTTCCTT
GACCCTGGAAGGTGCCACTCCCACTGTCCTTTCCTAATAAAATGAGGAAATTGCATCGCATTGTCTGAGT
AGGTGTCATTCTATTCTGGGGGGTGGGGTGGGGCAGGACAGCAAGGGGGAGGATTGGGAAGACAATAGCA
GGCATGCTGGGGATGCGGTGGGCTCTATGGCTTCTGAGGCGGAAAGAACCAGCTGGGGCTCTAGGGGGTA
TCCCC
[124 nt withheld, positions 6376-6499]
C
[91 nt withheld, positions 6501-6591]
A
[49 nt withheld, positions 6593-6641]
CCTTTGACGTTGGAGTCCACGTTCTTT
[37 nt withheld, positions 6669-6705]
ACCCTATCTCGGTCTATTCTTTTGATTTATAAGGGATTTTGCCGATTTCGGCCTATTGGTTAAAAAATGA
GCTGATTTAACAAAAATTTAACGCGAATTAATTCTGTGGAATGTGTGTCAGTTAGGGTGTGGAAAGTCCC
CAGGCTCCCCAGCAGGCAGAAGTATGCAAAGCATGCATCTCAATTAGTCAGCAACCAGGTGTGGAAAGTC
CCCAGGCTCCCCAGCAGGCAGAAGTATGCAAAGCATGCATCTCAATTAGTCAGCAACCATAGTCCCGCCC
CTAACTCCGCCCATCCCGCCCCTAACTCCGCCCAGTTCCGCCCATTCTCCGCCCCATGGCTGACTAATTT
TTTTTATTTATGCAGAGGCCGAGGCCGCCTCTGCCTCTGAGCTATTCCAGAAGTAGTGAGGAGGCTTTTT
TGGAGGCCTAGGCTTTTGCAAAAAGCTCCCGGGAGCTTGTATATCCATTTTCGGATCTGATCAAGAGACA
GGATGAGGATCGTTTCGCATGATTGAACAAGATGGATTGCACGCAGGTTCTCCGGCCGCTTGGGTGGAGA
GGCTATTCGGCTATGACTGGGCACAACAGACAATCGGCTGCTCTGATGCCGCCGTGTTCCGGCTGTCAGC
GCAGGGGCGCCCGGTTCTTTTTGTCAAGACCGACCTGTCCGGTGCCCTGAATGAACTGCAGGACGAGGCA
GCGCGGCTATCGTGGCTGGCCACGACGGGCGTTCCTTGCGCAGCTGTGCTCGACGTTGTCACTGAAGCGG
GAAGGGACTGGCTGCTATTGGGCGAAGTGCCGGGGCAGGATCTCCTGTCATCTCACCTTGCTCCTGCCGA
GAAAGTATCCATCATGGCTGATGCAATGCGGCGGCTGCATACGCTTGATCCGGCTACCTGCCCATTCGAC
CACCAAGCGAAACATCGCATCGAGCGAGCACGTACTCGGATGGAAGCCGGTCTTGTCGATCAGGATGATC
TGGACGAAGAGCATCAGGGGCTCGCGCCAGCCGAACTGTTCGCCAGGCTCAAGGCGCGCATGCCCGACGG
CGAGGATCTCGTCGTGACCCATGGCGATGCCTGCTTGCCGAATATCATGGTGGAAAATGGCCGCTTTTCT
GGATTCATCGACTGTGGCCGGCTGGGTGTGGCGGACCGCTATCAGGACATAGCGTTGGCTACCCGTGATA
TTGCTGAAGAGCTTGGCGGCGAATGGGCTGACCGCTTCCTCGTGCTTTACGGTATCGCCGCTCCCGATTC
GCAGCGCATCGCCTTCTATCGCCTTCTTGACGAGTTCTTCTGAGCGGGACTCTGGGGTTCGAAATGACCG
ACCAAGCGACGCCCAACCTGCCATCACGAGATTTCGATTCCACCGCCGCCTTCTATGAAAGGTTGGGCTT
CGGAATCGTTTTCCGGGACGCCGGCTGGATGATCCTCCAGCGCGGGGATCTCATGCTGGAGTTCTTCGCC
CACCCCAACTTGTTTATTGCAGCTTATAATGGTTACAAATAAAGCAATAGCATCACAAATTTCACAAATA
AAGCATTTTTTTCACTGCATTCTAGTTGTGGTTTGTCCAAACTCATCAATGTATCTTATCATGTCTGTAT
ACCGTCGACCTCTAGCTAGAGCTTGGCGTAATCATGGTCATAGCTGTTTCCTGTGTGAAATTGTTATCCG
CTCACAATTCCACACAACATACGAGCCGGAAGCATAAAGTGTAAAGCCTGGGGTGCCTAATGAGTGAGCT
AACTCACATTAATTGCGTTGCGCTCACTGCCCGCTTTCCAGTCGGGAAACCTGTCGTGCCAGCTGCATTA
ATGAATCGGCCAACGCGCGGGGAGAGGCGGTTTGCGTATTGGGCGCTCTTCCGCTTCCTCGCTCACTGAC
TCGCTGCGCTCGGTCGTTCGGCTGCGGCGAGCGGTATCAGCTCACTCAAAGGCGGTAATACGGTTATCCA
CAGAATCAGGGGATAACGCAGGAAAGAACATGTGAGCAAAAGGCCAGCAAAAGGCCAGGAACCGTAAAAA
GGCCGCGTTGCTGGCGTTTTTCCATAGGCTCCGCCCCCCTGACGAGCATCACAAAAATCGACGCTCAAGT
CAGAGGTGGCGAAACCCGACAGGACTATAAAGATACCAGGCGTTTCCCCCTGGAAGCTCCCTCGTGCGCT
CTCCTGTTCCGACCCTGCCGCTTACCGGATACCTGTCCGCCTTTCTCCCTTCGGGAAGCGTGGCGCTTTC
TCATAGCTCACGCTGTAGGTATCTCAGTTCGGTGTAGGTCGTTCGCTCCAAGCTGGGCTGTGTGCACGAA
CCCCCCGTTCAGCCCGACCGCTGCGCCTTATCCGGTAACTATCGTCTTGAGTCCAACCCGGTAAGACACG
ACTTATCGCCACTGGCAGCAGCCACTGGTAACAGGATTAGCAGAGCGAGGTATGTAGGCGGTGCTACAGA
GTTCTTGAAGTGGTGGCCTAACTACGGCTACACTAGAAGAACAGTATTTGGTATCTGCGCTCTGCTGAAG
CCAGTTACCTTCGGAAAAAGAGTTGGTAGCTCTTGATCCGGCAAACAAACCACCGCTGGTAGCGGTTTTT
TTGTTTGCAAGCAGCAGATTACGCGCAGAAAAAAAGGATCTCAAGAAGATCCTTTGATCTTTTCTACGGG
GTCTGACGCTCAGTGGAACGAAAACTCACGTTAAGGGATTTTGGTCATGAGATTATCAAAAAGGATCTTC
ACCTAGATCCTTTTAAATTAAAAATGAAGTTTTAAATCAATCTAAAGTATATATGAGTAAACTTGGTCTG
ACAGTTACCAATGCTTAATCAGTGAGGCACCTATCTCAGCGATCTGTCTATTTCGTTCATCCATAGTTGC
CTGACTCCCCGTCGTGTAGATAACTACGATACGGGAGGGCTTACCATCTGGCCCCAGTGCTGCAATGATA
CCGCGAGACCCACGCTCACCGGCTCCAGATTTATCAGCAATAAACCAGCCAGCCGGAAGGGCCGAGCGCA
GAAGTGGTCCTGCAACTTTATCCGCCTCCATCCAGTCTATTAATTGTTGCCGGGAAGCTAGAGTAAGTAG
TTCGCCAGTTAATAGTTTGCGCAACGTTGTTGCCATTGCTACAGGCATCGTGGTGTCACGCTCGTCGTTT
GGTATGGCTTCATTCAGCTCCGGTTCCCAACGATCAAGGCGAGTTACATGATCCCCCATGTTGTGCAAAA
AAGCGGTTAGCTCCTTCGGTCCTCCGATCGTTGTCAGAAGTAAGTTGGCCGCAGTGTTATCACTCATGGT
TATGGCAGCACTGCATAATTCTCTTACTGTCATGCCATCCGTAAGATGCTTTTCTGTGACTGGTGAGTAC
TCAACCAAGTCATTCTGAGAATAGTGTATGCGGCGACCGAGTTGCTCTTGCCCGGCGTCAATACGGGATA
ATACCGCGCCACATAGCAGAACTTTAAAAGTGCTCATCATTGGAAAACGTTCTTCGGGGCGAAAACTCTC
AAGGATCTTACCGCTGTTGAGATCCAGTTCGATGTAACCCACTCGTGCACCCAACTGATCTTCAGCATCT
TTTACTTTCACCAGCGTTTCTGGGTGAGCAAAAACAGGAAGGCAAAATGCCGCAAAAAAGGGAATAAGGG
CGACACGGAAATGTTGAATACTCATACTCTTCCTTTTTCAATATTATTGAAGCATTTATCAGGGTTATTG
TCTCATGAGCGGATACATATTTGAATGTATTTAGAAAAATAAACAAATAGGGGTTCCGCGCACATTTCCC
CGAAAAGTGCCACCTGACGTC
Features (pLannotate 1.2.2; 23 found; start..end, strand, type, name):
     28..80      -  misc_feature   bom (fragment): basis of mobility region from pBR322
    235..614     +  enhancer       CMV enhancer: human cytomegalovirus immediate early enhancer
    615..818     +  promoter       CMV promoter: human cytomegalovirus (CMV) immediate early promoter
    814..847     +  LTR            5' LTR (truncated) (fragment): truncated 5' long terminal repeat (LTR) from HIV-1
    863..881     +  promoter       T7 promoter: promoter for bacteriophage T7 RNA polymerase
   1009..1722    +  CDS            mVenus: mVenus is a basic (constitutively fluorescent) yellow fluorescent protein published in 2006, derived from Aequorea victoria. It is reported to be a rapidly-maturing monomer with moderate acid sensitivity.
   1903..1953    +  CDS            COL1A1 (fragment): CO1A1_RABIT - Experimental evidence at protein level: Swiss-Prot protein existence level 1. Type I collagen is a member of group I collagen (fibrillar forming collagen). From Oryctolagus cuniculus (Rabbit).
   4987..5802    +  CDS            Col1a1 (fragment): CO1A1_MOUSE - Also known as Cola1. Experimental evidence at protein level: Swiss-Prot protein existence level 1. Type I collagen is a member of group I collagen (fibrillar forming collagen). From Mus musculus (Mouse).
   6034..6056    -  promoter       URA3 promoter (fragment): S. cerevisiae URA3
   6106..6330    +  polyA_signal   bGH poly(A) signal: bovine growth hormone polyadenylation signal
   6334..6355    +  promoter       SV40 promoter (fragment): SV40 enhancer and early promoter
   6376..6804    +  rep_origin     f1 ori (sequence partly withheld): f1 bacteriophage origin of replication; arrow indicates direction of (+) strand synthesis
   6818..7147    +  promoter       SV40 promoter: SV40 enhancer and early promoter
   7214..8005    +  CDS            neo: KKA2_KLEPN - Also known as kan, nptII. Experimental evidence at protein level: Swiss-Prot protein existence level 1. Resistance to kanamycin, neomycin, paromomycin, ribostamycin, butirosin and gentamicin B. From Klebsiella pneumoniae.
   8029..8187    +  CDS            ble (fragment): BLE_KLEPN - Experimental evidence at protein level: Swiss-Prot protein existence level 1. Binding protein with a strong affinity to the bleomycin family of antibiotics. Binds to CL990; an antimitotic-antibiotic compound. From Klebsiella pneumoniae.
   8182..8303    +  polyA_signal   SV40 poly(A) signal: SV40 polyadenylation signal
   8376..8392    -  protein_bind   lac operator: The lac repressor binds to the lac operator to inhibit transcription in E. coli. This inhibition can be relieved by adding lactose or isopropyl-β-D-thiogalactopyranoside (IPTG). lac repressor encoded by lacI
   8400..8430    -  promoter       lac promoter: promoter for the E. coli lac operon
   8445..8466    -  protein_bind   CAP binding site: CAP binding activates transcription in the presence of cAMP. E. coli catabolite activator protein
   8479..8571    -  CDS            lacI (fragment): lac repressor; lacI; The lac repressor binds to the lac operator to inhibit transcription in E. coli. This inhibition can be relieved by adding lactose or isopropyl-β-D-thiogalactopyranoside (IPTG).
   8754..9339    -  rep_origin     ori: high-copy-number ColE1/pMB1/pBR322/pUC origin of replication
   9510..10370   -  CDS            AmpR: β-lactamase; bla; confers resistance to ampicillin, carbenicillin, and related antibiotics
  10371..10475   -  promoter       AmpR promoter: bla
