>Addgene plasmid #119845 | mVenus-proα1(I) | addgene full sequence | sequence record 233871 | Addgene NGS Result
GTGATGCGGTTTTGGCAGTACATCAATGGGCGTGGATAGCGGTTTGACTCACGGGGATTTCCAAGTCTCC
ACCCCATTGACGTCAATGGGAGTTTGTTTTGGCACCAAAATCAACGGGACTTTCCAAAATGTCGTAACAA
CTCCGCCCCATTGACGCAAATGGGCGGTAGGCGTGTACGGTGGGAGGTCTATATAAGCAGAGCTCTCTGG
CTAACTAGAGAACCCACTGCTTACTGGCTTATCGAAATTAATACGACTCACTATAGGGAGACCCAAGCTG
GCTAGCGTTTAAACTTAAGCTTATGTCTAGGGTCTAGACATGTTCAGCTTTGTGGACCTCCGGCTCCTGC
TCCTCTTAGGGGCCACTGCCCTCCTGACGCATGGCCAAGAAGATATCGTGAGCAAGGGCGAGGAGCTGTT
CACCGGGGTGGTGCCCATCCTGGTCGAGCTGGACGGCGACGTAAACGGCCACAAGTTCAGCGTGTCCGGC
GAGGGCGAGGGCGATGCCACCTACGGCAAGCTGACCCTGAAGCTGATCTGCACCACCGGCAAGCTGCCCG
TGCCCTGGCCCACCCTCGTGACCACCCTGGGCTACGGCCTGCAGTGCTTCGCCCGCTACCCCGACCACAT
GAAGCAGCACGACTTCTTCAAGTCCGCCATGCCCGAAGGCTACGTCCAGGAGCGCACCATCTTCTTCAAG
GACGACGGCAACTACAAGACCCGCGCCGAGGTGAAGTTCGAGGGCGACACCCTGGTGAACCGCATCGAGC
TGAAGGGCATCGACTTCAAGGAGGACGGCAACATCCTGGGGCACAAGCTGGAGTACAACTACAACAGCCA
CAACGTCTATATCACCGCCGACAAGCAGAAGAACGGCATCAAGGCCAACTTCAAGATCCGCCACAACATC
GAGGACGGCGGCGTGCAGCTCGCCGACCACTACCAGCAGAACACCCCCATCGGCGACGGCCCCGTGCTGC
TGCCCGACAACCACTACCTGAGCTACCAGTCCAAGCTGAGCAAAGACCCCAACGAGAAGCGCGATCACAT
GGTCCTGCTGGAGTTCGTGACCGCCGCCGGGATCACTCTCGGCATGGACGAGCTGTACGAGTCAGAAGAT
GTAGGAGTCGAGGGACCCAAGGGAGACCCTGGCCCCCAAGGCCCAAGGGGACCCGTTGGCCCCCCTGGAC
GAGATGGCATCCCTGGACAGCCTGGACTTCCTGGTCCTCCTGGTCCCCCTGGGCCCCCCGGACCCCCTGG
CCTTGGAGGAAACTTTGCTTCCCAGATGTCCTATGGCTATGATGAAAAATCAGCTGGAGTTTCCGTGCCT
GGCCCCATGGGTCCTTCTGGTCCTCGTGGTCTCCCTGGCCCCCCTGGTGCACCTGGTCCACAAGGTTTCC
AAGGCCCCCCTGGTGAACCTGGCGAGCCTGGCGGTTCAGGTCCAATGGGTCCCCGAGGTCCCCCTGGCCC
TCCTGGCAAGAATGGAGATGATGGGGAAGCTGGCAAGCCCGGCCGTCCTGGTGAGCGTGGACCTCCTGGA
CCTCAGGGTGCTCGTGGATTGCCTGGAACAGCTGGCCTCCCTGGAATGAAGGGACACCGAGGCTTCAGTG
GTTTGGATGGTGCCAAAGGAGATGCTGGTCCTGCTGGTCCTAAGGGAGAGCCCGGCAGTCCTGGTGAAAA
CGGAGCTCCTGGCCAGATGGGTCCCCGAGGTCTGCCCGGTGAGAGAGGTCGCCCTGGACCTCCTGGCACT
GCTGGTGCTCGCGGTAACGATGGTGCTGTTGGTGCTGCTGGACCCCCTGGTCCCACCGGCCCCACTGGCC
CTCCTGGCTTCCCTGGTGCAGTTGGTGCTAAGGGTGAAGCTGGTCCCCAAGGAGCTAGAGGCTCTGAAGG
TCCCCAGGGTGTGCGTGGTGAGCCCGGACCCCCTGGCCCTGCTGGTGCTGCCGGCCCTGCTGGAAACCCT
GGTGCTGATGGACAACCTGGCGCTAAAGGTGCCAATGGTGCTCCTGGTATTGCTGGTGCTCCTGGCTTCC
CTGGTGCCCGAGGCCCCTCTGGACCCCAGGGCCCCAGCGGCCCTCCAGGTCCCAAGGGTAACAGTGGTGA
ACCTGGTGCTCCTGGCAACAAAGGAGACACTGGTGCCAAAGGAGAACCCGGTGCTACTGGAGTTCAAGGT
CCCCCAGGCCCTGCCGGAGAAGAAGGAAAACGAGGAGCCCGTGGTGAGCCTGGACCTTCCGGACTGCCTG
GACCTCCTGGCGAGCGTGGTGGACCTGGTAGCCGTGGTTTCCCTGGTGCTGATGGTGTTGCTGGCCCCAA
GGGTCCTTCCGGTGAACGTGGTGCTCCCGGACCTGCTGGTCCCAAAGGTTCTCCTGGTGAAGCTGGTCGC
CCCGGTGAAGCTGGTCTCCCTGGTGCCAAGGGTCTCACTGGCAGTCCTGGCAGCCCTGGTCCTGATGGCA
AAACCGGCCCCCCTGGTCCCGCTGGTCAAGATGGTCGCCCTGGACCCGCAGGTCCTCCTGGAGCCCGTGG
CCAGGCTGGTGTGATGGGATTCCCTGGACCTAAGGGTACCGCTGGAGAACCTGGAAAGGCTGGAGAGCGA
GGCCTTCCCGGACCCCCTGGCGCTGTTGGTCCTGCTGGCAAAGATGGAGAAGCTGGAGCTCAGGGAGCCC
CTGGCCCTGCTGGTCCTGCTGGTGAGAGAGGTGAACAAGGTCCCGCTGGCTCCCCTGGATTCCAGGGTCT
TCCTGGTCCTGCCGGTCCTCCTGGTGAAGCAGGCAAGCCTGGTGAACAGGGTGTTCCTGGAGACCTTGGT
GCCCCTGGACCCTCTGGCGCAAGAGGCGAGAGAGGTTTCCCTGGTGAACGTGGTGTACAAGGTCCCCCAG
GTCCTGCTGGTCCCCGAGGAAACAATGGTGCCCCCGGCAACGATGGTGCCAAGGGTGATACTGGTGCCCC
CGGAGCTCCCGGTAGCCAGGGTGCCCCCGGTCTTCAGGGAATGCCTGGTGAACGTGGTGCAGCTGGTCTT
CCAGGTCCTAAGGGTGACAGAGGTGATGCTGGTCCCAAAGGTGCTGATGGTTCTCCTGGTAAAGATGGTG
CCCGTGGTCTGACTGGTCCCATTGGTCCTCCTGGCCCTGCTGGTGCCCCTGGTGACAAGGGTGAAGCTGG
TCCCAGTGGTCCTCCCGGTCCCACCGGAGCCCGTGGTGCTCCCGGAGACCGTGGTGAGGCTGGTCCCCCT
GGTCCTGCTGGCTTTGCCGGCCCCCCTGGTGCTGATGGCCAACCTGGTGCGAAAGGTGAACCTGGTGATA
CTGGTGTTAAAGGTGATGCTGGTCCTCCTGGCCCTGCTGGTCCTGCTGGACCCCCCGGCCCCATTGGTAA
CGTTGGTGCTCCTGGACCCAAAGGTCCTCGTGGTGCTGCTGGTCCCCCTGGTGCTACTGGCTTCCCTGGT
GCTGCTGGCCGTGTCGGTCCCCCTGGTCCCTCTGGAAATGCTGGACCCCCTGGCCCTCCCGGTCCCGTTG
GCAAAGAAGGGGGCAAAGGTCCCCGTGGTGAGACTGGCCCTGCTGGACGTCCTGGTGAAGTTGGTCCCCC
AGGTCCCCCCGGTCCTGCTGGTGAGAAAGGATCTCCTGGTGCTGATGGACCTGCTGGCTCTCCTGGTACC
CCTGGACCTCAGGGTATTGCTGGACAACGTGGTGTGGTCGGTCTTCCCGGTCAGAGAGGAGAAAGAGGCT
TCCCTGGTCTTCCTGGCCCCTCTGGTGAACCTGGCAAACAAGGTCCTTCTGGATCAAGTGGTGAACGCGG
TCCCCCTGGCCCCATGGGGCCCCCTGGATTGGCTGGTCCCCCTGGTGAATCTGGACGTGAGGGATCCCCT
GGTGCTGAAGGCTCCCCTGGAAGGGATGGTGCTCCCGGGGCCAAGGGTGACCGTGGTGAGACTGGCCCTG
CTGGCCCCCCTGGTGCCCCTGGTGCTCCCGGTGCTCCCGGCCCTGTTGGTCCCGCTGGCAAGAATGGCGA
TCGTGGTGAGACTGGTCCTGCTGGTCCTGCTGGTCCCATTGGCCCTGCTGGTGCCCGTGGCCCTGCTGGA
CCCCAAGGCCCCCGTGGTGACAAGGGTGAGACAGGCGAACAAGGTGACAGAGGCATAAAGGGTCATCGTG
GCTTCTCTGGTCTCCAGGGTCCTCCTGGTTCTCCTGGTTCTCCTGGTGAACAAGGCCCCTCTGGAGCTTC
AGGTCCTGCAGGCCCCCGGGGTCCCCCTGGCTCTGCTGGTTCTCCTGGCAAAGACGGACTCAACGGTCTC
CCTGGCCCCATTGGTCCCCCTGGTCCTCGAGGTCGCACTGGTGACAGCGGCCCTGCTGGTCCCCCCGGCC
CTCCTGGACCCCCTGGCCCTCCTGGACCTCCCAGTGGCGGTTATGACTTCAGCTTCCTGCCTCAGCCACC
TCAAGAGAAGTCTCAAGATGGTGGCCGCTACTACCGGGCCGATGATGCTAACGTGGTTCGTGACCGTGAC
CTTGAGGTGGACACCACCCTCAAGAGCCTGAGTCAGCAGATTGAGAACATCCGCAGCCCCGAAGGCAGCC
GCAAGAACCCTGCCCGCACATGCCGCGACCTCAAGATGTGCCACTCTGACTGGAAGAGCGGAGAGTACTG
GATCGACCCTAACCAAGGCTGCAACCTGGACGCCATCAAGGTCTACTGCAACATGGAGACAGGTCAGACC
TGTGTGTTCCCTACTCAGCCGTCTGTGCCTCAGAAGAACTGGTACATCAGCCCGAACCCCAAGGAAAAGA
AGCACGTCTGGTTTGGAGAGAGCATGACCGATGGATTCCCGTTCGAGTACGGAAGCGAGGGCTCCGACCC
CGCCGATGTCGCTATCCAGCTGACCTTCCTGCGCCTAATGTCCACCGAGGCCTCCCAGAACATCACCTAT
CACTGCAAGAACAGCGTAGCCTACATGGACCAGCAGACTGGCAACCTCAAGAAGGCCCTGCTCCTCCAGG
GATCCAACGAGATCGAGCTCAGAGGCGAAGGCAACAGTCGCTTCACCTACAGCACCCTTGTGGACGGCTG
CACGAGTCACACCGGAACTTGGGGCAAGACAGTCATCGAATACAAAACCACCAAGACCTCCCGCCTGCCC
ATCATCGATGTGGCTCCCTTGGACATTGGTGCCCCAGACCAGGAATTCGGACTAGACATTGGCCCTGCCT
GCTTCGTGTAAACTCCCTCCACCCCAATCTGGTTCCCTCCCACCCAGCCCACTTTTCCCCAACCCTGGAA
ACAGACGAACAACCCAAACTCAATTTCCCCCAAAAGCCAAAAATATGGGAGATAATTTCACATGGACTTT
GGAAAACATTTTTTTTCCTTTGCATTCACCTTTCAAACTTAGTTTTTACCTTTGACCAACTGAACGTGAC
CAAAAACCAAAAGTGCATTCAACCTTACCAAAAAAGAAAAAAAAAAAAAAAGGGCGGCCGCTCGAGTCTA
GAGGGCCCGTTTAAACCCGCTGATCAGCCTCGACTGTGCCTTCTAGTTGCCAGCCATCTGTTGTTTGCCC
CTCCCCCGTGCCTTCCTTGACCCTGGAAGGTGCCACTCCCACTGTCCTTTCCTAATAAAATGAGGAAATT
GCATCGCATTGTCTGAGTAGGTGTCATTCTATTCTGGGGGGTGGGGTGGGGCAGGACAGCAAGGGGGAGG
ATTGGGAAGACAATAGCAGGCATGCTGGGGATGCGGTGGGCTCTATGGCTTCTGAGGCGGAAAGAACCAG
CTGGGGCTCTAGGGGGTATCCCC
[124 nt withheld, positions 5764-5887]
C
[91 nt withheld, positions 5889-5979]
A
[49 nt withheld, positions 5981-6029]
CCTTTGACGTTGGAGTCCACGTTCTTT
[37 nt withheld, positions 6057-6093]
ACCCTATCTCGGTCTATTCTTTTGATTTATAAGGGATTTTGCCGATTTCGGCCTATTGGTTAAAAAATGA
GCTGATTTAACAAAAATTTAACGCGAATTAATTCTGTGGAATGTGTGTCAGTTAGGGTGTGGAAAGTCCC
CAGGCTCCCCAGCAGGCAGAAGTATGCAAAGCATGCATCTCAATTAGTCAGCAACCAGGTGTGGAAAGTC
CCCAGGCTCCCCAGCAGGCAGAAGTATGCAAAGCATGCATCTCAATTAGTCAGCAACCATAGTCCCGCCC
CTAACTCCGCCCATCCCGCCCCTAACTCCGCCCAGTTCCGCCCATTCTCCGCCCCATGGCTGACTAATTT
TTTTTATTTATGCAGAGGCCGAGGCCGCCTCTGCCTCTGAGCTATTCCAGAAGTAGTGAGGAGGCTTTTT
TGGAGGCCTAGGCTTTTGCAAAAAGCTCCCGGGAGCTTGTATATCCATTTTCGGATCTGATCAAGAGACA
GGATGAGGATCGTTTCGCATGATTGAACAAGATGGATTGCACGCAGGTTCTCCGGCCGCTTGGGTGGAGA
GGCTATTCGGCTATGACTGGGCACAACAGACAATCGGCTGCTCTGATGCCGCCGTGTTCCGGCTGTCAGC
GCAGGGGCGCCCGGTTCTTTTTGTCAAGACCGACCTGTCCGGTGCCCTGAATGAACTGCAGGACGAGGCA
GCGCGGCTATCGTGGCTGGCCACGACGGGCGTTCCTTGCGCAGCTGTGCTCGACGTTGTCACTGAAGCGG
GAAGGGACTGGCTGCTATTGGGCGAAGTGCCGGGGCAGGATCTCCTGTCATCTCACCTTGCTCCTGCCGA
GAAAGTATCCATCATGGCTGATGCAATGCGGCGGCTGCATACGCTTGATCCGGCTACCTGCCCATTCGAC
CACCAAGCGAAACATCGCATCGAGCGAGCACGTACTCGGATGGAAGCCGGTCTTGTCGATCAGGATGATC
TGGACGAAGAGCATCAGGGGCTCGCGCCAGCCGAACTGTTCGCCAGGCTCAAGGCGCGCATGCCCGACGG
CGAGGATCTCGTCGTGACCCATGGCGATGCCTGCTTGCCGAATATCATGGTGGAAAATGGCCGCTTTTCT
GGATTCATCGACTGTGGCCGGCTGGGTGTGGCGGACCGCTATCAGGACATAGCGTTGGCTACCCGTGATA
TTGCTGAAGAGCTTGGCGGCGAATGGGCTGACCGCTTCCTCGTGCTTTACGGTATCGCCGCTCCCGATTC
GCAGCGCATCGCCTTCTATCGCCTTCTTGACGAGTTCTTCTGAGCGGGACTCTGGGGTTCGAAATGACCG
ACCAAGCGACGCCCAACCTGCCATCACGAGATTTCGATTCCACCGCCGCCTTCTATGAAAGGTTGGGCTT
CGGAATCGTTTTCCGGGACGCCGGCTGGATGATCCTCCAGCGCGGGGATCTCATGCTGGAGTTCTTCGCC
CACCCCAACTTGTTTATTGCAGCTTATAATGGTTACAAATAAAGCAATAGCATCACAAATTTCACAAATA
AAGCATTTTTTTCACTGCATTCTAGTTGTGGTTTGTCCAAACTCATCAATGTATCTTATCATGTCTGTAT
ACCGTCGACCTCTAGCTAGAGCTTGGCGTAATCATGGTCATAGCTGTTTCCTGTGTGAAATTGTTATCCG
CTCACAATTCCACACAACATACGAGCCGGAAGCATAAAGTGTAAAGCCTGGGGTGCCTAATGAGTGAGCT
AACTCACATTAATTGCGTTGCGCTCACTGCCCGCTTTCCAGTCGGGAAACCTGTCGTGCCAGCTGCATTA
ATGAATCGGCCAACGCGCGGGGAGAGGCGGTTTGCGTATTGGGCGCTCTTCCGCTTCCTCGCTCACTGAC
TCGCTGCGCTCGGTCGTTCGGCTGCGGCGAGCGGTATCAGCTCACTCAAAGGCGGTAATACGGTTATCCA
CAGAATCAGGGGATAACGCAGGAAAGAACATGTGAGCAAAAGGCCAGCAAAAGGCCAGGAACCGTAAAAA
GGCCGCGTTGCTGGCGTTTTTCCATAGGCTCCGCCCCCCTGACGAGCATCACAAAAATCGACGCTCAAGT
CAGAGGTGGCGAAACCCGACAGGACTATAAAGATACCAGGCGTTTCCCCCTGGAAGCTCCCTCGTGCGCT
CTCCTGTTCCGACCCTGCCGCTTACCGGATACCTGTCCGCCTTTCTCCCTTCGGGAAGCGTGGCGCTTTC
TCATAGCTCACGCTGTAGGTATCTCAGTTCGGTGTAGGTCGTTCGCTCCAAGCTGGGCTGTGTGCACGAA
CCCCCCGTTCAGCCCGACCGCTGCGCCTTATCCGGTAACTATCGTCTTGAGTCCAACCCGGTAAGACACG
ACTTATCGCCACTGGCAGCAGCCACTGGTAACAGGATTAGCAGAGCGAGGTATGTAGGCGGTGCTACAGA
GTTCTTGAAGTGGTGGCCTAACTACGGCTACACTAGAAGAACAGTATTTGGTATCTGCGCTCTGCTGAAG
CCAGTTACCTTCGGAAAAAGAGTTGGTAGCTCTTGATCCGGCAAACAAACCACCGCTGGTAGCGGTGGTT
TTTTTGTTTGCAAGCAGCAGATTACGCGCAGAAAAAAAGGATCTCAAGAAGATCCTTTGATCTTTTCTAC
GGGGTCTGACGCTCAGTGGAACGAAAACTCACGTTAAGGGATTTTGGTCATGAGATTATCAAAAAGGATC
TTCACCTAGATCCTTTTAAATTAAAAATGAAGTTTTAAATCAATCTAAAGTATATATGAGTAAACTTGGT
CTGACAGTTACCAATGCTTAATCAGTGAGGCACCTATCTCAGCGATCTGTCTATTTCGTTCATCCATAGT
TGCCTGACTCCCCGTCGTGTAGATAACTACGATACGGGAGGGCTTACCATCTGGCCCCAGTGCTGCAATG
ATACCGCGAGACCCACGCTCACCGGCTCCAGATTTATCAGCAATAAACCAGCCAGCCGGAAGGGCCGAGC
GCAGAAGTGGTCCTGCAACTTTATCCGCCTCCATCCAGTCTATTAATTGTTGCCGGGAAGCTAGAGTAAG
TAGTTCGCCAGTTAATAGTTTGCGCAACGTTGTTGCCATTGCTACAGGCATCGTGGTGTCACGCTCGTCG
TTTGGTATGGCTTCATTCAGCTCCGGTTCCCAACGATCAAGGCGAGTTACATGATCCCCCATGTTGTGCA
AAAAAGCGGTTAGCTCCTTCGGTCCTCCGATCGTTGTCAGAAGTAAGTTGGCCGCAGTGTTATCACTCAT
GGTTATGGCAGCACTGCATAATTCTCTTACTGTCATGCCATCCGTAAGATGCTTTTCTGTGACTGGTGAG
TACTCAACCAAGTCATTCTGAGAATAGTGTATGCGGCGACCGAGTTGCTCTTGCCCGGCGTCAATACGGG
ATAATACCGCGCCACATAGCAGAACTTTAAAAGTGCTCATCATTGGAAAACGTTCTTCGGGGCGAAAACT
CTCAAGGATCTTACCGCTGTTGAGATCCAGTTCGATGTAACCCACTCGTGCACCCAACTGATCTTCAGCA
TCTTTTACTTTCACCAGCGTTTCTGGGTGAGCAAAAACAGGAAGGCAAAATGCCGCAAAAAAGGGAATAA
GGGCGACACGGAAATGTTGAATACTCATACTCTTCCTTTTTCAATATTATTGAAGCATTTATCAGGGTTA
TTGTCTCATGAGCGGATACATATTTGAATGTATTTAGAAAAATAAACAAATAGGGGTTCCGCGCACATTT
CCCCGAAAAGTGCCACCTGACGTCGACGGATCGGGAGATCTCCCGATCCCCTATGGTGCACTCTCAGTAC
AATCTGCTCTGATGCCGCATAGTTAAGCCAGTATCTGCTCCCTGCTTGTGTGTTGGAGGTCGCTGAGTAG
TGCGCGAGCAAAATTTAAGCTACAACAAGGCAAGGCTTGACCGACAATTGCATGAAGAATCTGCTTAGGG
TTAGGCGTTTTGCGCTGCTTCGCGATGTACGGGCCAGATATACGCGTTGACATTGATTATTGACTAGTTA
TTAATAGTAATCAATTACGGGGTCATTAGTTCATAGCCCATATATGGAGTTCCGCGTTACATAACTTACG
GTAAATGGCCCGCCTGGCTGACCGCCCAACGACCCCCGCCCATTGACGTCAATAATGACGTATGTTCCCA
TAGTAACGCCAATAGGGACTTTCCATTGACGTCAATGGGTGGAGTATTTACGGTAAACTGCCCACTTGGC
AGTACATCAAGTGTATCATATGCCAAGTACGCCCCCTATTGACGTCAATGACGGTAAATGGCCCGCCTGG
CATTATGCCCAGTACATGACCTTATGGGACTTTCCTACTTGGCAGTACATCTACGTATTAGTCATCGCTA
TTACCATG
Features (pLannotate 1.2.2; 23 found; start..end, strand, type, name):
      1..204     +  promoter       CMV promoter: human cytomegalovirus (CMV) immediate early promoter
    200..233     +  LTR            5' LTR (truncated) (fragment): truncated 5' long terminal repeat (LTR) from HIV-1
    249..267     +  promoter       T7 promoter: promoter for bacteriophage T7 RNA polymerase
    395..1108    +  CDS            mVenus: mVenus is a basic (constitutively fluorescent) yellow fluorescent protein published in 2006, derived from Aequorea victoria. It is reported to be a rapidly-maturing monomer with moderate acid sensitivity.
   1289..1339    +  CDS            COL1A1 (fragment): CO1A1_RABIT - Experimental evidence at protein level: Swiss-Prot protein existence level 1. Type I collagen is a member of group I collagen (fibrillar forming collagen). From Oryctolagus cuniculus (Rabbit).
   4373..5188    +  CDS            Col1a1 (fragment): CO1A1_MOUSE - Also known as Cola1. Experimental evidence at protein level: Swiss-Prot protein existence level 1. Type I collagen is a member of group I collagen (fibrillar forming collagen). From Mus musculus (Mouse).
   5420..5442    -  promoter       URA3 promoter (fragment): S. cerevisiae URA3
   5494..5718    +  polyA_signal   bGH poly(A) signal: bovine growth hormone polyadenylation signal
   5722..5743    +  promoter       SV40 promoter (fragment): SV40 enhancer and early promoter
   5764..6192    +  rep_origin     f1 ori (sequence partly withheld): f1 bacteriophage origin of replication; arrow indicates direction of (+) strand synthesis
   6206..6535    +  promoter       SV40 promoter: SV40 enhancer and early promoter
   6602..7393    +  CDS            neo: KKA2_KLEPN - Also known as kan, nptII. Experimental evidence at protein level: Swiss-Prot protein existence level 1. Resistance to kanamycin, neomycin, paromomycin, ribostamycin, butirosin and gentamicin B. From Klebsiella pneumoniae.
   7417..7575    +  CDS            ble (fragment): BLE_KLEPN - Experimental evidence at protein level: Swiss-Prot protein existence level 1. Binding protein with a strong affinity to the bleomycin family of antibiotics. Binds to CL990; an antimitotic-antibiotic compound. From Klebsiella pneumoniae.
   7570..7691    +  polyA_signal   SV40 poly(A) signal: SV40 polyadenylation signal
   7764..7780    -  protein_bind   lac operator: The lac repressor binds to the lac operator to inhibit transcription in E. coli. This inhibition can be relieved by adding lactose or isopropyl-β-D-thiogalactopyranoside (IPTG). lac repressor encoded by lacI
   7788..7818    -  promoter       lac promoter: promoter for the E. coli lac operon
   7833..7854    -  protein_bind   CAP binding site: CAP binding activates transcription in the presence of cAMP. E. coli catabolite activator protein
   7867..7959    -  CDS            lacI (fragment): lac repressor; lacI; The lac repressor binds to the lac operator to inhibit transcription in E. coli. This inhibition can be relieved by adding lactose or isopropyl-β-D-thiogalactopyranoside (IPTG).
   8142..8730    -  rep_origin     ori: high-copy-number ColE1/pMB1/pBR322/pUC origin of replication
   8901..9761    -  CDS            AmpR: β-lactamase; bla; confers resistance to ampicillin, carbenicillin, and related antibiotics
   9762..9866    -  promoter       AmpR promoter: bla
   9925..9977    -  misc_feature   bom (fragment): basis of mobility region from pBR322
  10132..10511   +  enhancer       CMV enhancer: human cytomegalovirus immediate early enhancer
