[The description below was written by a language model from this plasmid's Addgene catalogue record and pLannotate feature annotations shown in this document.]
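Description:
mVenus-proα1(I) is a pcDNA3.1-based mammalian expression plasmid of about 10.5 kb that encodes the mouse type I procollagen α1 chain (Col1a1) carrying an internal yellow fluorescent tag. It is propagated in E. coli through a high-copy ColE1/pUC-type origin with ampicillin selection (AmpR under its bla promoter). An f1 origin is also present. For selection in mammalian cells, an SV40 early promoter drives a neomycin phosphotransferase gene followed by an SV40 poly(A) signal, conferring G418 resistance.

The expression cassette uses the CMV immediate-early enhancer and promoter, with a T7 promoter just downstream, and ends in the bovine growth hormone poly(A) signal. In the roughly 5.1 kb insert, mVenus, a monomeric, rapidly maturing yellow fluorescent protein, replaces Col1a1 exons 2–3. The N-propeptide minor triple helix and the N-terminal propeptide cleavage site are retained. The automated annotation labels only mVenus and two short collagen fragments (one matched to a rabbit homologue), so most of the collagen coding region between them is unannotated. Small hits to an HIV-1 LTR, a URA3 promoter, ble and lacI are brief fragments and probably not functional parts. The depositor and sequencing-derived records differ by only a few bases and show the same feature layout.

The plasmid was designed for transient expression in immortalized or primary mouse osteoblasts and fibroblasts that make abundant endogenous type I procollagen, allowing live imaging of procollagen folding, ER exit, trafficking and degradation. The depositor cautions that expression in other cell types, or overexpression, can disrupt assembly and produce ER aggregates. Fluorescent extracellular collagen fibers appearing within about 12–24 hours of transfection are the best sign of normal behavior.
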