Addgene plasmid #119845: mVenus-proα1(I)
Purpose: Expresses mouse Type I procollagen α1 chain (Col1a1) with mVenus replacing exon 2-3 retaining N-propeptide minor triple helix and N-terminal cleavage site
Depositing lab: Sergey Leikin. Publication: Noncanonical autophagy at ER exit sites regulates procollagen turnover. Omari S, Makareeva E, Roberts-Pilgrim A, Mirigian L, Jarnik M, Ott C, Lippincott-Schwartz J, Leikin S. Proc Natl Acad Sci U S A. 2018 Oct 23;115(43):E10099-E10108. doi: 10.1073/pnas.1814552115. Epub 2018 Oct 4. PubMed 30287488.
Backbone
  Vector backbone: pcDNA3.1
  Backbone size w/o insert (bp): 5300
  Total vector size (bp): 10506
  Vector type: Mammalian Expression
  Selectable markers: Neomycin (select with G418)
Growth in bacteria
  Bacterial resistance: Ampicillin, 100 μg/mL
  Growth temperature: 37°C
  Growth strain: DH5alpha
  Growth instructions: Originally grown in One Shot TOP10 Chemically competent E. coli
  Copy number: Unknown
Gene/Insert
  Gene/Insert name: Type I procollagen α1 chain (alt name: Col1a1)
  Species: M. musculus (mouse)
  Insert size (bp): 5122
  Mutation: Col1a1 exons 2-3 replaced by fluorescent tag
  GenBank ID: NM_007742
  Entrez Gene: Col1a1 (a.k.a. Col1a-1, Cola-1, Cola1, Mov-13, Mov13)
  Promoter: CMV
  Tag / fusion protein: mVenus (N terminal on insert)
  Cloning method: Restriction Enzyme; 5′ cloning site Nhei, HindIII, AflII (not destroyed); 3′ cloning site NotI (not destroyed)
  Sequencing primers: 5′ CGC AAA TGG GCG GTA GGC GTG; 3′ TAG AAG GCA CAG TCG AGG
Terms and licenses: Academic/Nonprofit Terms; Industry Terms: Not Available to Industry
Depositor comments: These mouse type I procollagen plasmids were designed for immortalized and primary murine osteoblasts and fibroblasts. Their expression in other cells might cause significant disruption of assembly, folding and trafficking of type I procollagen, resulting in artifacts. Even in osteoblasts and fibroblasts a fraction of transfected chains, particularly proα2, might be trafficked/degraded as monomers instead of being integrated into procollagen heterotrimers. In our experience, the best evidence of normal behavior of the transfected chains is the appearance of fluorescent extracellular collagen fibers ~ 12 h after transfection. Fluorescent molecules should be incorporated into fibers even when the transfected chains contain the N-propeptide cleavage site, because the cleavage is highly conformation sensitive and always incomplete. We recommend following these guidelines when using the plasmids 1) Only mouse cells that have high expression of endogenous type I procollagen are suitable for studies of physiologically-relevant processes with these constructs. 2) At least 100 μM ascorbic acid at and after transfection is required to ensure proper procollagen folding (for some cells, preincubation with ascorbic acid before transfection might be needed). 3) Optimization of transfection efficiency is needed for all cell types. 4) Experiments beyond 24h after transfection are not recommended, to avoid excessive accumulation of aggregates and cell malfunction caused by increased procollagen synthesis. 5) Lack of extracellular fluorescent fibers 12-24 h after transfection indicates improper procollagen synthesis/trafficking or cellular malfunction. 6) Excessive expression of transfected chains might cause rapid accumulation of large procollagen aggregates in the ER, resulting in cellular malfunction and death. Contact information: Shakib Omari () Sergey Leikin ()
How to cite: mVenus-proα1(I) was a gift from Sergey Leikin (Addgene plasmid # 119845 ; http://n2t.net/addgene:119845 ; RRID:Addgene_119845)
